Addgene plasmid #130977: pKIF1C-GFP
Purpose: Expression of KIF1C-GFP in mammalian cells.
Depositing lab: Anne Straube. Depositing organization: University of Warwick. Publication: Podosome-regulating kinesin KIF1C translocates to the cell periphery in a CLASP-dependent manner. Efimova N, Grimaldi A, Bachmann A, Frye K, Zhu X, Feoktistov A, Straube A, Kaverina I. J Cell Sci. 2014 Dec 15;127(Pt 24):5179-88. doi: 10.1242/jcs.149633. Epub 2014 Oct 24. PubMed 25344256.
Backbone
  Vector backbone: pEGFP
  Backbone manufacturer: Clontech
  Vector type: Mammalian Expression
Growth in bacteria
  Bacterial resistance: Kanamycin, 50 μg/mL
  Growth temperature: 37°C
  Growth strain: DH5alpha
  Copy number: High Copy
Gene/Insert
  Gene/Insert name: KIF1C-GFP (alt name: KIF1C kinesin family member 1C)
  Species: H. sapiens (human)
  Mutation: 5 silent mutations that make this construct RNAi resistant to siKIF1C-2 also in this paper. Nucleotides 433-444 are changed from AGCTATATGGAG to TCTTAGATGGAA.
  Entrez Gene: KIF1C (a.k.a. LTXS1, SATX2, SAX2, SPAX2, SPG58)
  Promoter: CMV
  Tag / fusion protein: GFP (C terminal on insert)
  Cloning method: Restriction Enzyme; 5′ cloning site EcoRI (not destroyed); 3′ cloning site NotI (not destroyed)
  Sequencing primers: 5′ unknown
Terms and licenses: Academic/Nonprofit Terms; Industry Terms: Not Available to Industry
How to cite: pKIF1C-GFP was a gift from Anne Straube (Addgene plasmid # 130977 ; http://n2t.net/addgene:130977 ; RRID:Addgene_130977)
