[The description below was written by a language model from this plasmid's Addgene catalogue record and pLannotate feature annotations shown in this document.]
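Description:
pKIF1C-GFP is a mammalian expression plasmid of about 8 kb built on the Clontech pEGFP backbone. It drives expression of human KIF1C (kinesin family member 1C) fused at its C terminus to EGFP. The KIF1C coding sequence sits downstream of the human cytomegalovirus immediate-early enhancer and promoter and a remnant of the multiple cloning site. It is followed shortly afterwards by the mammalian codon-optimised EGFP coding sequence, and the transcript is terminated by the SV40 polyadenylation signal. The insert was placed between EcoRI and NotI sites, both of which are retained. It carries five silent nucleotide changes near the start of the coding sequence that leave the protein unaltered. These changes make the transcript resistant to one of the KIF1C siRNAs used in the associated study.

The plasmid replicates in E. coli at high copy from a ColE1/pUC-type origin and also carries an f1 phage origin. Selection relies on a single Tn5 aminoglycoside phosphotransferase gene (NeoR/KanR) placed behind tandem bacterial (bla) and SV40 early promoters and ended by the HSV TK polyadenylation signal. This gene confers kanamycin resistance in bacteria and can support G418 selection in mammalian cells. The short large T antigen, ble and bGH poly(A) fragments in the annotation are partial matches and probably not functional elements.

KIF1C is a microtubule plus-end-directed motor, and the associated work concerns its translocation to the cell periphery and its role in regulating podosomes. The construct suits live-cell imaging of KIF1C localisation and movement. Because it is siRNA-resistant, it can also be used for rescue experiments in cells depleted of the endogenous protein.
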