Features (pLannotate 1.2.2; 15 found; start..end, strand, type, name):
     61..364     +  enhancer       CMV enhancer: human cytomegalovirus immediate early enhancer
    365..568     +  promoter       CMV promoter: human cytomegalovirus (CMV) immediate early promoter
    591..636     +  misc_feature   MCS (fragment): multiple cloning site
    642..3950    +  CDS            KIF1C: KIF1C_HUMAN - Also known as KIAA0706. Experimental evidence at protein level: Swiss-Prot protein existence level 1. Motor required for the retrograde transport of Golgi vesicles to the endoplasmic reticulum. Has a microtubule plus end-directed motility. From Homo sapiens (Human).
   3969..4688    +  CDS            EGFP: the original enhanced GFP (Yang et al., 1996) mammalian codon-optimized
   4705..4788    +  CDS            large T antigen (fragment): large T antigen from SV40 (simian virus 40)
   4811..4932    +  polyA_signal   SV40 poly(A) signal: SV40 polyadenylation signal
   4966..5394    -  rep_origin     f1 ori (sequence partly withheld): f1 bacteriophage origin of replication; arrow indicates direction of (+) strand synthesis
   5421..5525    +  promoter       AmpR promoter: bla
   5527..5884    +  promoter       SV40 promoter: SV40 enhancer and early promoter
   5919..6713    +  CDS            NeoR/KanR: aminoglycoside phosphotransferase from Tn5; aph(3')-II (or nptII); confers resistance to neomycin, kanamycin, and G418 (Geneticin®)
   6734..6886    +  CDS            ble (fragment): BLE_KLEPN - Experimental evidence at protein level: Swiss-Prot protein existence level 1. Binding protein with a strong affinity to the bleomycin family of antibiotics. Binds to CL990; an antimitotic-antibiotic compound. From Klebsiella pneumoniae.
   6945..6992    +  polyA_signal   HSV TK poly(A) signal: herpes simplex virus thymidine kinase polyadenylation signal (Cole and Stacy, 1985)
   7083..7099    -  polyA_signal   bGH poly(A) signal (fragment): bovine growth hormone polyadenylation signal
   7321..7909    +  rep_origin     ori: high-copy-number ColE1/pMB1/pBR322/pUC origin of replication
>Addgene plasmid #130977 | pKIF1C-GFP | addgene full sequence | sequence record 259354 | Addgene NGS Result
TAGTTATTAATAGTAATCAATTACGGGGTCATTAGTTCATAGCCCATATATGGAGTTCCGCGTTACATAA
CTTACGGTAAATGGCCCGCCTGGCTGACCGCCCAACGACCCCCGCCCATTGACGTCAATAATGACGTATG
TTCCCATAGTAACGCCAATAGGGACTTTCCATTGACGTCAATGGGTGGAGTATTTACGGTAAACTGCCCA
CTTGGCAGTACATCAAGTGTATCATATGCCAAGTACGCCCCCTATTGACGTCAATGACGGTAAATGGCCC
GCCTGGCATTATGCCCAGTACATGACCTTATGGGACTTTCCTACTTGGCAGTACATCTACGTATTAGTCA
TCGCTATTACCATGGTGATGCGGTTTTGGCAGTACATCAATGGGCGTGGATAGCGGTTTGACTCACGGGG
ATTTCCAAGTCTCCACCCCATTGACGTCAATGGGAGTTTGTTTTGGCACCAAAATCAACGGGACTTTCCA
AAATGTCGTAACAACTCCGCCCCATTGACGCAAATGGGCGGTAGGCGTGTACGGTGGGAGGTCTATATAA
GCAGAGCTGGTTTAGTGAACCGTCAGATCCGCTAGCGCTACCGGACTCAGATCTCGAGCTCAAGCTTCGA
ATTCTGGAGCTATGGCTGGTGCCTCGGTGAAAGTGGCAGTGAGGGTTCGGCCCTTTAACGCCCGTGAGAC
CAGCCAGGATGCCAAGTGTGTGGTCAGCATGCAGGGCAACACCACCTCCATCATCAATCCTAAACAGAGC
AAGGATGCCCCCAAAAGCTTCACCTTTGACTACTCCTACTGGTCACACACTTCGACGGAGGACCCCCAGT
TTGCATCTCAGCAGCAAGTGTATCGGGACATCGGAGAAGAGATGCTGCTCCACGCCTTTGAAGGCTACAA
CGTGTGCATCTTTGCCTATGGGCAGACCGGGGCTGGGAAATCCTATACCATGATGGGGCGACAGGAGCCA
GGGCAGCAGGGCATCGTGCCCCAGCTCTGTGAGGACCTCTTCTCTCGCGTTAGTGAGAACCAGAGTGCTC
AGCTATCCTACTCTGTGGAGGTGTCTTACATGGAAATCTACTGTGAGCGGGTACGAGACCTCTTGAACCC
CAAGAGTCGGGGTTCTCTGCGGGTCCGGGAGCACCCCATCCTGGGCCCGTACGTGCAGGACCTGTCCAAA
TTGGCTGTGACCTCCTACGCAGACATTGCTGACCTCATGGACTGTGGAAATAAAGCACGGACTGTGGCTG
CCACCAACATGAATGAGACCAGCAGCCGTTCCCATGCCGTCTTTACCATCGTCTTCACACAGCGCTGCCA
TGACCAGCTCACGGGGCTGGACTCGGAGAAGGTCAGTAAGATCAGTTTGGTGGACCTTGCTGGGAGTGAG
CGAGCCGACTCCTCAGGGGCCCGGGGCATGCGCCTGAAGGAAGGAGCCAACATCAATAAGTCCCTGACTA
CACTAGGGAAAGTGATCTCGGCCCTTGCAGATATGCAATCAAAGAAGCGAAAGTCGGATTTTATCCCCTA
CAGGGACTCTGTGCTCACCTGGCTGCTCAAGGAAAATTTGGGGGGGAACTCACGCACAGCCATGATTGCA
GCCCTGAGCCCTGCTGACATCAATTACGAGGAGACTCTCAGCACCCTCAGGTATGCTGACCGCACCAAGC
AAATCCGCTGCAATGCCATCATCAACGAGGACCCTAATGCCCGGCTGATTAGAGAGCTGCAGGAGGAAGT
AGCCCGGCTGCGGGAACTGCTGATGGCTCAGGGACTGTCAGCCTCTGCTCTGGAAGGCCTGAAGACGGAA
GAAGGGAGTGTCAGAGGCGCCCTGCCAGCTGTGTCATCTCCCCCAGCTCCAGTTTCACCCTCATCACCCA
CCACACATAATGGGGAGCTGGAGCCGTCATTCTCCCCCAACACGGAGTCCCAGATTGGGCCTGAGGAAGC
CATGGAGAGGCTGCAGGAGACAGAGAAGATTATAGCTGAGCTGAACGAGACATGGGAGGAGAAGCTACGC
AAGACAGAAGCCCTGAGGATGGAGAGAGAAGCATTGCTGGCTGAGATGGGGGTGGCCGTCCGGGAGGATG
GGGGAACTGTGGGCGTCTTCTCTCCAAAGAAGACTCCCCACCTGGTGAACCTGAACGAAGACCCTCTGAT
GTCTGAGTGTCTGCTCTACCACATCAAAGATGGCGTCACCAGGGTCGGCCAAGTAGATATGGACATCAAG
CTGACCGGACAGTTCATTCGGGAGCAACACTGTCTGTTCCGGAGCATCCCCCAGCCAGATGGAGAAGTGG
TGGTCACTCTGGAGCCTTGTGAAGGAGCTGAGACATATGTGAATGGGAAGCTTGTGACGGAGCCGCTGGT
GCTGAAGTCAGGGAATAGGATTGTGATGGGCAAGAACCACGTTTTCCGCTTCAACCACCCGGAGCAGGCA
AGGCTGGAACGGGAACGAGGGGTCCCCCCACCCCCAGGACCGCCCTCTGAGCCAGTCGACTGGAACTTTG
CCCAGAAGGAACTGCTGGAGCAGCAAGGCATCGACATAAAGCTGGAAATGGAGAAGAGGCTGCAGGATCT
GGAGAATCAGTACCGGAAAGAAAAGGAAGAAGCCGATCTTCTGCTGGAGCAGCAGCGACTGTATGCAGAC
TCGGACAGCGGGGATGACTCTGACAAGCGCTCTTGTGAAGAGAGCTGGAGGCTCATCTCCTCCTTGCGGG
AGCAGCTGCCGCCCACCACGGTCCAGACCATTGTCAAACGCTGTGGTCTGCCCAGCAGTGGCAAGCGCAG
GGCCCCTCGCAGGGTTTATCAGATCCCCCAGCGACGCAGGCTGCAGGGCAAAGACCCCCGCTGGGCCACC
ATGGCTGACCTGAAGATGCAGGCGGTGAAGGAGATCTGCTACGAGGTGGCCCTGGCTGACTTCCGCCACG
GGCGGGCTGAGATTGAGGCCCTGGCCGCCCTCAAGATGCGGGAGCTGTGTCGCACCTATGGCAAGCCAGA
CGGCCCCGGAGACGCCTGGAGGGCTGTGGCCCGGGATGTCTGGGACACTGTAGGCGAGGAGGAAGGAGGT
GGAGCTGGCAGTGGTGGTGGCAGTGAGGAGGGAGCCCGAGGGGCGGAGGTGGAGGACCTCCGGGCCCACA
TCGACAAGCTGACGGGGATTCTGCAGGAGGTGAAGCTGCAGAACAGCAGCAAGGACCGGGAGCTGCAGGC
CCTGCGGGACCGCATGCTCCGCATGGAGAGGGTCATCCCCCTGGCCCAGGATCATGAGGATGAGAATGAA
GAAGGTGGTGAGGTCCCCTGGGCCCCGCCTGAAGGATCAGAGGCAGCAGAGGAGGCAGCCCCCAGTGACC
GCATGCCGTCAGCCCGGCCCCCCTCGCCACCACTGTCAAGCTGGGAGCGGGTGTCACGGCTCATGGAGGA
GGACCCTGCCTTCCGTCGTGGTCGTCTTCGCTGGCTCAAGCAGGAGCAGCTACGGCTGCAGGGACTGCAG
GGCTCTGGGGGCCGGGGCGGGGGGCTGCGCAGGCCCCCAGCCCGCTTTGTGCCCCCTCACGACTGCAAGC
TACGCTTCCCCTTCAAGAGCAACCCCCAGCACCGGGAGTCTTGGCCAGGGATGGGGAGCGGGGAGGCTCC
AACTCCGCTCCAACCCCCTGAGGAGGTCACTCCCCATCCAGCCACCCCTGCCCGCCGGCCTCCGAGTCCC
CGAAGGTCCCACCATCCCCGCAGGAACTCCCTGGATGGAGGGGGCCGATCCCGGGGAGCGGGTTCTGCAC
AGCCTGAACCCCAGCACTTCCAGCCCAAAAAGCACAACTCTTATCCCCAGCCACCCCAACCCTACCCAGC
CCAGCGGCCCCCAGGGCCCCGCTACCCCCCATACACTACTCCCCCACGAATGAGACGGCAGCGTTCTGCC
CCTGACCTCAAGGAGAGTGGGGCAGCTGTGGATCCACCGGTCGCCACCATGGTGAGCAAGGGCGAGGAGC
TGTTCACCGGGGTGGTGCCCATCCTGGTCGAGCTGGACGGCGACGTAAACGGCCACAAGTTCAGCGTGTC
CGGCGAGGGCGAGGGCGATGCCACCTACGGCAAGCTGACCCTGAAGTTCATCTGCACCACCGGCAAGCTG
CCCGTGCCCTGGCCCACCCTCGTGACCACCCTGACCTACGGCGTGCAGTGCTTCAGCCGCTACCCCGACC
ACATGAAGCAGCACGACTTCTTCAAGTCCGCCATGCCCGAAGGCTACGTCCAGGAGCGCACCATCTTCTT
CAAGGACGACGGCAACTACAAGACCCGCGCCGAGGTGAAGTTCGAGGGCGACACCCTGGTGAACCGCATC
GAGCTGAAGGGCATCGACTTCAAGGAGGACGGCAACATCCTGGGGCACAAGCTGGAGTACAACTACAACA
GCCACAACGTCTATATCATGGCCGACAAGCAGAAGAACGGCATCAAGGTGAACTTCAAGATCCGCCACAA
CATCGAGGACGGCAGCGTGCAGCTCGCCGACCACTACCAGCAGAACACCCCCATCGGCGACGGCCCCGTG
CTGCTGCCCGACAACCACTACCTGAGCACCCAGTCCGCCCTGAGCAAAGACCCCAACGAGAAGCGCGATC
ACATGGTCCTGCTGGAGTTCGTGACCGCCGCCGGGATCACTCTCGGCATGGACGAGCTGTACAAGTAAAG
CGGCCGCGACTCTAGATCATAATCAGCCATACCACATTTGTAGAGGTTTTACTTGCTTTAAAAAACCTCC
CACACCTCCCCCTGAACCTGAAACATAAAATGAATGCAATTGTTGTTGTTAACTTGTTTATTGCAGCTTA
TAATGGTTACAAATAAAGCAATAGCATCACAAATTTCACAAATAAAGCATTTTTTTCACTGCATTCTAGT
TGTGGTTTGTCCAAACTCATCAATGTATCTTAAGGCGTAAATTGTAAGCGTTAATATTTTGTTAAAATTC
GCGTTAAATTTTTGTTAAATCAGCTCATTTTTTAACCAATAGGCCGAAATCGGCAAAATCCCTTATAAAT
CAAAAGAATAGACCGAGATAGGGT
[37 nt withheld, positions 5065-5101]
AAAGAACGTGGACTCCAACGTCAAAGG
[49 nt withheld, positions 5129-5177]
T
[91 nt withheld, positions 5179-5269]
G
[124 nt withheld, positions 5271-5394]
CAGGTGGCACTTTTCGGGGAAATGTGCGCGGAACCCCTATTTGTTTATTTTTCTAAATACATTCAAATAT
GTATCCGCTCATGAGACAATAACCCTGATAAATGCTTCAATAATATTGAAAAAGGAAGAGTCCTGAGGCG
GAAAGAACCAGCTGTGGAATGTGTGTCAGTTAGGGTGTGGAAAGTCCCCAGGCTCCCCAGCAGGCAGAAG
TATGCAAAGCATGCATCTCAATTAGTCAGCAACCAGGTGTGGAAAGTCCCCAGGCTCCCCAGCAGGCAGA
AGTATGCAAAGCATGCATCTCAATTAGTCAGCAACCATAGTCCCGCCCCTAACTCCGCCCATCCCGCCCC
TAACTCCGCCCAGTTCCGCCCATTCTCCGCCCCATGGCTGACTAATTTTTTTTATTTATGCAGAGGCCGA
GGCCGCCTCGGCCTCTGAGCTATTCCAGAAGTAGTGAGGAGGCTTTTTTGGAGGCCTAGGCTTTTGCAAA
GATCGATCAAGAGACAGGATGAGGATCGTTTCGCATGATTGAACAAGATGGATTGCACGCAGGTTCTCCG
GCCGCTTGGGTGGAGAGGCTATTCGGCTATGACTGGGCACAACAGACAATCGGCTGCTCTGATGCCGCCG
TGTTCCGGCTGTCAGCGCAGGGGCGCCCGGTTCTTTTTGTCAAGACCGACCTGTCCGGTGCCCTGAATGA
ACTGCAAGACGAGGCAGCGCGGCTATCGTGGCTGGCCACGACGGGCGTTCCTTGCGCAGCTGTGCTCGAC
GTTGTCACTGAAGCGGGAAGGGACTGGCTGCTATTGGGCGAAGTGCCGGGGCAGGATCTCCTGTCATCTC
ACCTTGCTCCTGCCGAGAAAGTATCCATCATGGCTGATGCAATGCGGCGGCTGCATACGCTTGATCCGGC
TACCTGCCCATTCGACCACCAAGCGAAACATCGCATCGAGCGAGCACGTACTCGGATGGAAGCCGGTCTT
GTCGATCAGGATGATCTGGACGAAGAGCATCAGGGGCTCGCGCCAGCCGAACTGTTCGCCAGGCTCAAGG
CGAGCATGCCCGACGGCGAGGATCTCGTCGTGACCCATGGCGATGCCTGCTTGCCGAATATCATGGTGGA
AAATGGCCGCTTTTCTGGATTCATCGACTGTGGCCGGCTGGGTGTGGCGGACCGCTATCAGGACATAGCG
TTGGCTACCCGTGATATTGCTGAAGAGCTTGGCGGCGAATGGGCTGACCGCTTCCTCGTGCTTTACGGTA
TCGCCGCTCCCGATTCGCAGCGCATCGCCTTCTATCGCCTTCTTGACGAGTTCTTCTGAGCGGGACTCTG
GGGTTCGAAATGACCGACCAAGCGACGCCCAACCTGCCATCACGAGATTTCGATTCCACCGCCGCCTTCT
ATGAAAGGTTGGGCTTCGGAATCGTTTTCCGGGACGCCGGCTGGATGATCCTCCAGCGCGGGGATCTCAT
GCTGGAGTTCTTCGCCCACCCTAGGGGGAGGCTAACTGAAACACGGAAGGAGACAATACCGGAAGGAACC
CGCGCTATGACGGCAATAAAAAGACAGAATAAAACGCACGGTGTTGGGTCGTTTGTTCATAAACGCGGGG
TTCGGTCCCAGGGCTGGCACTCTGTCGATACCCCACCGAGACCCCATTGGGGCCAATACGCCCGCGTTTC
TTCCTTTTCCCCACCCCACCCCCCAAGTTCGGGTGAAGGCCCAGGGCTCGCAGCCAACGTCGGGGCGGCA
GGCCCTGCCATAGCCTCAGGTTACTCATATATACTTTAGATTGATTTAAAACTTCATTTTTAATTTAAAA
GGATCTAGGTGAAGATCCTTTTTGATAATCTCATGACCAAAATCCCTTAACGTGAGTTTTCGTTCCACTG
AGCGTCAGACCCCGTAGAAAAGATCAAAGGATCTTCTTGAGATCCTTTTTTTCTGCGCGTAATCTGCTGC
TTGCAAACAAAAAAACCACCGCTACCAGCGGTGGTTTGTTTGCCGGATCAAGAGCTACCAACTCTTTTTC
CGAAGGTAACTGGCTTCAGCAGAGCGCAGATACCAAATACTGTTCTTCTAGTGTAGCCGTAGTTAGGCCA
CCACTTCAAGAACTCTGTAGCACCGCCTACATACCTCGCTCTGCTAATCCTGTTACCAGTGGCTGCTGCC
AGTGGCGATAAGTCGTGTCTTACCGGGTTGGACTCAAGACGATAGTTACCGGATAAGGCGCAGCGGTCGG
GCTGAACGGGGGGTTCGTGCACACAGCCCAGCTTGGAGCGAACGACCTACACCGAACTGAGATACCTACA
GCGTGAGCTATGAGAAAGCGCCACGCTTCCCGAAGGGAGAAAGGCGGACAGGTATCCGGTAAGCGGCAGG
GTCGGAACAGGAGAGCGCACGAGGGAGCTTCCAGGGGGAAACGCCTGGTATCTTTATAGTCCTGTCGGGT
TTCGCCACCTCTGACTTGAGCGTCGATTTTTGTGATGCTCGTCAGGGGGGCGGAGCCTATGGAAAAACGC
CAGCAACGCGGCCTTTTTACGGTTCCTGGCCTTTTGCTGGCCTTTTGCTCACATGTTCTTTCCTGCGTTA
TCCCCTGATTCTGTGGATAACCGTATTACCGCCATGCAT
